>Addgene plasmid #198490 | Lenti-guide-puro mBltp1 (KIAA1109) - 2 | addgene full sequence | sequence record 390779 | Addgene NGS Result
TAACAAATTGGCTGTGGTATATAAAATTATTCATAATGATAGTAGGAGGCTTGGTAGGTTTAAGAATAGT
TTTTGCTGTACTTTCTATAGTGAATAGAGTTAGGCAGGGATATTCACCATTATCGTTTCAGACCCACCTC
CCAACCCCGAGGGGACCCAGAGAGGGCCTATTTCCCATGATTCCTTCATATTTGCATATACGATACAAGG
CTGTTAGAGAGATAATTAGAATTAATTTGACTGTAAACACAAAGATATTAGTACAAAATACGTGACGTAG
AAAGTAATAATTTCTTGGGTAGTTTGCAGTTTTAAAATTATGTTTTAAAATGGACTATCATATGCTTACC
GTAACTTGAAAGTATTTCGATTTCTTGGCTTTATATATCTTGTGGAAAGGACGAAACACCGGGTGAACCG
CACACACCTAGGTTTTAGAGCTAGAAATAGCAAGTTAAAATAAGGCTAGTCCGTTATCAACTTGAAAAAG
TGGCACCGAGTCGGTGCTTTTTTAAGCTTGGCGTAACTAGATCTTGAGACAAATGGCAGTATTCATCCAC
AATTTTAAAAGAAAAGGGGGGATTGGGGGGTACAGTGCAGGGGAAAGAATAGTAGACATAATAGCAACAG
ACATACAAACTAAAGAATTACAAAAACAAATTACAAAAATTCAAAATTTTCGGGTTTATTACAGGGACAG
CAGAGATCCACTTTGGCGCCGGCTCGAGGGGGCCCGGGTGCAAAGATGGATAAAGTTTTAAACAGAGAGG
AATCTTTGCAGCTAATGGACCTTCTAGGTCTTGAAAGGAGTGGGAATTGGCTCCGGTGCCCGTCAGTGGG
CAGAGCGCACATCGCCCACAGTCCCCGAGAAGTTGGGGGGAGGGGTCGGCAATTGATCCGGTGCCTAGAG
AAGGTGGCGCGGGGTAAACTGGGAAAGTGATGTCGTGTACTGGCTCCGCCTTTTTCCCGAGGGTGGGGGA
GAACCGTATATAAGTGCAGTAGTCGCCGTGAACGTTCTTTTTCGCAACGGGTTTGCCGCCAGAACACAGG
TAAGTGCCGTGTGTGGTTCCCGCGGGCCTGGCCTCTTTACGGGTTATGGCCCTTGCGTGCCTTGAATTAC
TTCCACCTGGCTGCAGTACGTGATTCTTGATCCCGAGCTTCGGGTTGGAAGTGGGTGGGAGAGTTCGAGG
CCTTGCGCTTAAGGAGCCCCTTCGCCTCGTGCTTGAGTTGAGGCCTGGCCTGGGCGCTGGGGCCGCCGCG
TGCGAATCTGGTGGCACCTTCGCGCCTGTCTCGCTGCTTTCGATAAGTCTCTAGCCATTTAAAATTTTTG
ATGACCTGCTGCGACGCTTTTTTTCTGGCAAGATAGTCTTGTAAATGCGGGCCAAGATCTGCACACTGGT
ATTTCGGTTTTTGGGGCCGCGGGCGGCGACGGGGCCCGTGCGTCCCAGCGCACATGTTCGGCGAGGCGGG
GCCTGCGAGCGCGGCCACCGAGAATCGGACGGGGGTAGTCTCAAGCTGGCCGGCCTGCTCTGGTGCCTGG
CCTCGCGCCGCCGTGTATCGCCCCGCCCTGGGCGGCAAGGCTGGCCCGGTCGGCACCAGTTGCGTGAGCG
GAAAGATGGCCGCTTCCCGGCCCTGCTGCAGGGAGCTCAAAATGGAGGACGCGGCGCTCGGGAGAGCGGG
CGGGTGAGTCACCCACACAAAGGAAAAGGGCCTTTCCGTCCTCAGCCGTCGCTTCATGTGACTCCACGGA
GTACCGGGCGCCGTCCAGGCACCTCGATTAGTTCTCGAGCTTTTGGAGTACGTCGTCTTTAGGTTGGGGG
GAGGGGTTTTATGCGATGGAGTTTCCCCACACTGAGTGGGTGGAGACTGAAGTTAGGCCAGCTTGGCACT
TGATGTAATTCTCCTTGGAATTTGCCCTTTTTGAGTTTGGATCTTGGTTCATTCTCAAGCCTCAGACAGT
GGTTCAAAGTTTTTTTCTTCCATTTCAGGTGTCGTGACGTACGGCCACCATGACCGAGTACAAGCCCACG
GTGCGCCTCGCCACCCGCGACGACGTCCCCAGGGCCGTACGCACCCTCGCCGCCGCGTTCGCCGACTACC
CCGCCACGCGCCACACCGTCGATCCGGACCGCCACATCGAGCGGGTCACCGAGCTGCAAGAACTCTTCCT
CACGCGCGTCGGGCTCGACATCGGCAAGGTGTGGGTCGCGGACGACGGCGCCGCCGTGGCGGTCTGGACC
ACGCCGGAGAGCGTCGAAGCGGGGGCGGTGTTCGCCGAGATCGGCCCGCGCATGGCCGAGTTGAGCGGTT
CCCGGCTGGCCGCGCAGCAACAGATGGAAGGCCTCCTGGCGCCGCACCGGCCCAAGGAGCCCGCGTGGTT
CCTGGCCACCGTCGGAGTCTCGCCCGACCACCAGGGCAAGGGTCTGGGCAGCGCCGTCGTGCTCCCCGGA
GTGGAGGCGGCCGAGCGCGCCGGGGTGCCCGCCTTCCTGGAGACCTCCGCGCCCCGCAACCTCCCCTTCT
ACGAGCGGCTCGGCTTCACCGTCACCGCCGACGTCGAGGTGCCCGAAGGACCGCGCACCTGGTGCATGAC
CCGCAAGCCCGGTGCCTGAACGCGTTAAGTCGACAATCAACCTCTGGATTACAAAATTTGTGAAAGATTG
ACTGGTATTCTTAACTATGTTGCTCCTTTTACGCTATGTGGATACGCTGCTTTAATGCCTTTGTATCATG
CTATTGCTTCCCGTATGGCTTTCATTTTCTCCTCCTTGTATAAATCCTGGTTGCTGTCTCTTTATGAGGA
GTTGTGGCCCGTTGTCAGGCAACGTGGCGTGGTGTGCACTGTGTTTGCTGACGCAACCCCCACTGGTTGG
GGCATTGCCACCACCTGTCAGCTCCTTTCCGGGACTTTCGCTTTCCCCCTCCCTATTGCCACGGCGGAAC
TCATCGCCGCCTGCCTTGCCCGCTGCTGGACAGGGGCTCGGCTGTTGGGCACTGACAATTCCGTGGTGTT
GTCGGGGAAATCATCGTCCTTTCCTTGGCTGCTCGCCTGTGTTGCCACCTGGATTCTGCGCGGGACGTCC
TTCTGCTACGTCCCTTCGGCCCTCAATCCAGCGGACCTTCCTTCCCGCGGCCTGCTGCCGGCTCTGCGGC
CTCTTCCGCGTCTTCGCCTTCGCCCTCAGACGAGTCGGATCTCCCTTTGGGCCGCCTCCCCGCGTCGACT
TTAAGACCAATGACTTACAAGGCAGCTGTAGATCTTAGCCACTTTTTAAAAGAAAAGGGGGGACTGGAAG
GGCTAATTCACTCCCAACGAAGACAAGATCTGCTTTTTGCTTGTACTGGGTCTCTCTGGTTAGACCAGAT
CTGAGCCTGGGAGCTCTCTGGCTAACTAGGGAACCCACTGCTTAAGCCTCAATAAAGCTTGCCTTGAGTG
CTTCAAGTAGTGTGTGCCCGTCTGTTGTGTGACTCTGGTAACTAGAGATCCCTCAGACCCTTTTAGTCAG
TGTGGAAAATCTCTAGCAGTACGTATAGTAGTTCATGTCATCTTATTATTCAGTATTTATAACTTGCAAA
GAAATGAATATCAGAGAGTGAGAGGAACTTGTTTATTGCAGCTTATAATGGTTACAAATAAAGCAATAGC
ATCACAAATTTCACAAATAAAGCATTTTTTTCACTGCATTCTAGTTGTGGTTTGTCCAAACTCATCAATG
TATCTTATCATGTCTGGCTCTAGCTATCCCGCCCCTAACTCCGCCCATCCCGCCCCTAACTCCGCCCAGT
TCCGCCCATTCTCCGCCCCATGGCTGACTAATTTTTTTTATTTATGCAGAGGCCGAGGCCGCCTCGGCCT
CTGAGCTATTCCAGAAGTAGTGAGGAGGCTTTTTTGGAGGCCTAGGGACGTACCCAATTCGCCCTATAGT
GAGTCGTATTACGCGCGCTCACTGGCCGTCGTTTTACAACGTCGTGACTGGGAAAACCCTGGCGTTACCC
AACTTAATCGCCTTGCAGCACATCCCCCTTTCGCCAGCTGGCGTAATAGCGAAGAGGCCCGCACCGATCG
CCCTTCCCAACAGTTGCGCAGCCTGAATGGCGAATGGG
[124 nt withheld, positions 4099-4222]
C
[91 nt withheld, positions 4224-4314]
A
[49 nt withheld, positions 4316-4364]
CCTTTGACGTTGGAGTCCACGTTCTTT
[37 nt withheld, positions 4392-4428]
ACCCTATCTCGGTCTATTCTTTTGATTTATAAGGGATTTTGCCGATTTCGGCCTATTGGTTAAAAAATGA
GCTGATTTAACAAAAATTTAACGCGAATTTTAACAAAATATTAACGCTTACAATTTAGGTGGCACTTTTC
GGGGAAATGTGCGCGGAACCCCTATTTGTTTATTTTTCTAAATACATTCAAATATGTATCCGCTCATGAG
ACAATAACCCTGATAAATGCTTCAATAATATTGAAAAAGGAAGAGTATGAGTATTCAACATTTCCGTGTC
GCCCTTATTCCCTTTTTTGCGGCATTTTGCCTTCCTGTTTTTGCTCACCCAGAAACGCTGGTGAAAGTAA
AAGATGCTGAAGATCAGTTGGGTGCACGAGTGGGTTACATCGAACTGGATCTCAACAGCGGTAAGATCCT
TGAGAGTTTTCGCCCCGAAGAACGTTTTCCAATGATGAGCACTTTTAAAGTTCTGCTATGTGGCGCGGTA
TTATCCCGTATTGACGCCGGGCAAGAGCAACTCGGTCGCCGCATACACTATTCTCAGAATGACTTGGTTG
AGTACTCACCAGTCACAGAAAAGCATCTTACGGATGGCATGACAGTAAGAGAATTATGCAGTGCTGCCAT
AACCATGAGTGATAACACTGCGGCCAACTTACTTCTGACAACGATCGGAGGACCGAAGGAGCTAACCGCT
TTTTTGCACAACATGGGGGATCATGTAACTCGCCTTGATCGTTGGGAACCGGAGCTGAATGAAGCCATAC
CAAACGACGAGCGTGACACCACGATGCCTGTAGCAATGGCAACAACGTTGCGCAAACTATTAACTGGCGA
ACTACTTACTCTAGCTTCCCGGCAACAATTAATAGACTGGATGGAGGCGGATAAAGTTGCAGGACCACTT
CTGCGCTCGGCCCTTCCGGCTGGCTGGTTTATTGCTGATAAATCTGGAGCCGGTGAGCGTGGGTCTCGCG
GTATCATTGCAGCACTGGGGCCAGATGGTAAGCCCTCCCGTATCGTAGTTATCTACACGACGGGGAGTCA
GGCAACTATGGATGAACGAAATAGACAGATCGCTGAGATAGGTGCCTCACTGATTAAGCATTGGTAACTG
TCAGACCAAGTTTACTCATATATACTTTAGATTGATTTAAAACTTCATTTTTAATTTAAAAGGATCTAGG
TGAAGATCCTTTTTGATAATCTCATGACCAAAATCCCTTAACGTGAGTTTTCGTTCCACTGAGCGTCAGA
CCCCGTAGAAAAGATCAAAGGATCTTCTTGAGATCCTTTTTTTCTGCGCGTAATCTGCTGCTTGCAAACA
AAAAAACCACCGCTACCAGCGGTGGTTTGTTTGCCGGATCAAGAGCTACCAACTCTTTTTCCGAAGGTAA
CTGGCTTCAGCAGAGCGCAGATACCAAATACTGTTCTTCTAGTGTAGCCGTAGTTAGGCCACCACTTCAA
GAACTCTGTAGCACCGCCTACATACCTCGCTCTGCTAATCCTGTTACCAGTGGCTGCTGCCAGTGGCGAT
AAGTCGTGTCTTACCGGGTTGGACTCAAGACGATAGTTACCGGATAAGGCGCAGCGGTCGGGCTGAACGG
GGGGTTCGTGCACACAGCCCAGCTTGGAGCGAACGACCTACACCGAACTGAGATACCTACAGCGTGAGCT
ATGAGAAAGCGCCACGCTTCCCGAAGGGAGAAAGGCGGACAGGTATCCGGTAAGCGGCAGGGTCGGAACA
GGAGAGCGCACGAGGGAGCTTCCAGGGGGAAACGCCTGGTATCTTTATAGTCCTGTCGGGTTTCGCCACC
TCTGACTTGAGCGTCGATTTTTGTGATGCTCGTCAGGGGGGCGGAGCCTATGGAAAAACGCCAGCAACGC
GGCCTTTTTACGGTTCCTGGCCTTTTGCTGGCCTTTTGCTCACATGTTCTTTCCTGCGTTATCCCCTGAT
TCTGTGGATAACCGTATTACCGCCTTTGAGTGAGCTGATACCGCTCGCCGCAGCCGAACGACCGAGCGCA
GCGAGTCAGTGAGCGAGGAAGCGGAAGAGCGCCCAATACGCAAACCGCCTCTCCCCGCGCGTTGGCCGAT
TCATTAATGCAGCTGGCACGACAGGTTTCCCGACTGGAAAGCGGGCAGTGAGCGCAACGCAATTAATGTG
AGTTAGCTCACTCATTAGGCACCCCAGGCTTTACACTTTATGCTTCCGGCTCGTATGTTGTGTGGAATTG
TGAGCGGATAACAATTTCACACAGGAAACAGCTATGACCATGATTACGCCAAGCGCGCAATTAACCCTCA
CTAAAGGGAACAAAAGCTGGAGCTGCAAGCTTAATGTAGTCTTATGCAATACTCTTGTAGTCTTGCAACA
TGGTAACGATGAGTTAGCAACATGCCTTACAAGGAGAGAAAAAGCACCGTGCATGCCGATTGGTGGAAGT
AAGGTGGTACGATCGTGCCTTATTAGGAAGGCAACAGACGGGTCTGACATGGATTGGACGAACCACTGAA
TTGCCGCATTGCAGAGATATTGTATTTAAGTGCCTAGCTCGATACATAAACGGGTCTCTCTGGTTAGACC
AGATCTGAGCCTGGGAGCTCTCTGGCTAACTAGGGAACCCACTGCTTAAGCCTCAATAAAGCTTGCCTTG
AGTGCTTCAAGTAGTGTGTGCCCGTCTGTTGTGTGACTCTGGTAACTAGAGATCCCTCAGACCCTTTTAG
TCAGTGTGGAAAATCTCTAGCAGTGGCGCCCGAACAGGGACTTGAAAGCGAAAGGGAAACCAGAGGAGCT
CTCTCGACGCAGGACTCGGCTTGCTGAAGCGCGCACGGCAAGAGGCGAGGGGCGGCGACTGGTGAGTACG
CCAAAAATTTTGACTAGCGGAGGCTAGAAGGAGAGAGATGGGTGCGAGAGCGTCAGTATTAAGCGGGGGA
GAATTAGATCGCGATGGGAAAAAATTCGGTTAAGGCCAGGGGGAAAGAAAAAATATAAATTAAAACATAT
AGTATGGGCAAGCAGGGAGCTAGAACGATTCGCAGTTAATCCTGGCCTGTTAGAAACATCAGAAGGCTGT
AGACAAATACTGGGACAGCTACAACCATCCCTTCAGACAGGATCAGAAGAACTTAGATCATTATATAATA
CAGTAGCAACCCTCTATTGTGTGCATCAAAGGATAGAGATAAAAGACACCAAGGAAGCTTTAGACAAGAT
AGAGGAAGAGCAAAACAAAAGTAAGACCACCGCACAGCAAGCGGCCGCTGATCTTCAGACCTGGAGGAGG
AGATATGAGGGACAATTGGAGAAGTGAATTATATAAATATAAAGTAGTAAAAATTGAACCATTAGGAGTA
GCACCCACCAAGGCAAAGAGAAGAGTGGTGCAGAGAGAAAAAAGAGCAGTGGGAATAGGAGCTTTGTTCC
TTGGGTTCTTGGGAGCAGCAGGAAGCACTATGGGCGCAGCGTCAATGACGCTGACGGTACAGGCCAGACA
ATTATTGTCTGGTATAGTGCAGCAGCAGAACAATTTGCTGAGGGCTATTGAGGCGCAACAGCATCTGTTG
CAACTCACAGTCTGGGGCATCAAGCAGCTCCAGGCAAGAATCCTGGCTGTGGAAAGATACCTAAAGGATC
AACAGCTCCTGGGGATTTGGGGTTGCTCTGGAAAACTCATTTGCACCACTGCTGTGCCTTGGAATGCTAG
TTGGAGTAATAAATCTCTGGAACAGATTTGGAATCACACGACCTGGATGGAGTGGGACAGAGAAATTAAC
AATTACACAAGCTTAATACACTCCTTAATTGAAGAATCGCAAAACCAGCAAGAAAAGAATGAACAAGAAT
TATTGGAATTAGATAAATGGGCAAGTTTGTGGAATTGGTTTAACA
Features (pLannotate 1.2.2; 29 found; start..end, strand, type, name):
      3..158     +  CDS            env (fragment): ENV_HV1H2 - Experimental evidence at protein level: Swiss-Prot protein existence level 1. [Transmembrane protein gp41]: Acts as a class I viral fusion protein. Under the current model, the protein has at least 3 conformational states: pre-fusion native state, pre-hairpin intermediate state, and post-fusion hairpin state. During fusion of viral and target intracellular membranes, the coiled coil regions (heptad repeats) assume a trimer-of-hairpins structure, positioning the fusion peptide in close proximity to the C-terminal region of the ectodomain. The formation of this structure appears to d
    162..402     +  promoter       U6 promoter: RNA polymerase III promoter for human U6 snRNA
    432..507     +  misc_RNA       gRNA scaffold: guide RNA scaffold for the Streptococcus pyogenes CRISPR/Cas9 system
    563..680     +  misc_feature   cPPT/CTS: central polypurine tract and central termination sequence of HIV-1
    746..812     +  CDS            small t antigen (fragment): SV40 (simian virus 40) small t antigen
    838..1049    +  promoter       EF-1α core promoter: core promoter for human elongation factor EF-1α
   1050..1988    +  intron         EF-1α intron A: intron upstream of the start codon of human EF-1α
   2010..2609    +  CDS            PuroR (fragment): puromycin N-acetyltransferase; pac from Streptomyces; confers resistance to puromycin
   2625..3213    +  misc_feature   WPRE: woodchuck hepatitis virus posttranscriptional regulatory element
   3264..3283    +  misc_feature   cPPT/CTS (fragment): central polypurine tract and central termination sequence of HIV-1
   3285..3518    +  LTR            3' LTR (ΔU3): self-inactivating 3' long terminal repeat (LTR) from HIV-1
   3596..3717    +  polyA_signal   SV40 poly(A) signal: SV40 polyadenylation signal
   3757..3892    +  rep_origin     SV40 ori: SV40 origin of replication
   3913..3931    -  promoter       T7 promoter: promoter for bacteriophage T7 RNA polymerase
   3939..4094    +  CDS            lacZα (fragment): LacZα fragment of β-galactosidase; lacZ fragment
   4099..4527    +  rep_origin     f1 ori (sequence partly withheld): f1 bacteriophage origin of replication; arrow indicates direction of (+) strand synthesis
   4580..4684    +  promoter       AmpR promoter: bla
   4685..5545    +  CDS            AmpR: β-lactamase; bla; confers resistance to ampicillin, carbenicillin, and related antibiotics
   5716..6304    +  rep_origin     ori: high-copy-number ColE1/pMB1/pBR322/pUC origin of replication
   6487..6579    +  CDS            lacI (fragment): lac repressor; lacI; The lac repressor binds to the lac operator to inhibit transcription in E. coli. This inhibition can be relieved by adding lactose or isopropyl-β-D-thiogalactopyranoside (IPTG).
   6592..6613    +  protein_bind   CAP binding site: CAP binding activates transcription in the presence of cAMP. E. coli catabolite activator protein
   6628..6658    +  promoter       lac promoter: promoter for the E. coli lac operon
   6666..6682    +  protein_bind   lac operator: The lac repressor binds to the lac operator to inhibit transcription in E. coli. This inhibition can be relieved by adding lactose or isopropyl-β-D-thiogalactopyranoside (IPTG). lac repressor encoded by lacI
   6727..6745    +  promoter       T3 promoter: promoter for bacteriophage T3 RNA polymerase
   6773..6999    +  promoter       RSV promoter: Rous sarcoma virus enhancer/promoter
   7000..7180    +  LTR            5' LTR (truncated): truncated 5' long terminal repeat (LTR) from HIV-1
   7227..7352    +  misc_feature   HIV-1 Ψ: packaging signal of human immunodeficiency virus type 1
   7336..7699    +  CDS            HIV-1 gag (fragment): gag protein from human immunodeficiency virus 1; gag
   7845..8078    +  misc_feature   RRE: The Rev response element (RRE) of HIV-1 allows for Rev-dependent mRNA export from the nucleus to the cytoplasm.
