[The description below was written by a language model from this plasmid's Addgene catalogue record and pLannotate feature annotations shown in this document.]
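Description:
Lenti-guide-puro mBltp1 (KIAA1109) - 2 is a lentiviral guide RNA expression plasmid built on the lenti-guide puro backbone, designed for stable delivery of a CRISPR guide against mouse Bltp1 (also known as KIAA1109 or Tweek) into mammalian cells. It is the second of a set of guides for this gene. In bacteria it is maintained through a high-copy ColE1/pUC-type origin and selected with ampicillin via the β-lactamase gene. An f1 origin and remnants of a lac/lacZα cloning region with T3 and T7 promoters are also carried over from the parental backbone.

The payload is a 20-nucleotide spacer placed between the human U6 RNA polymerase III promoter and the Streptococcus pyogenes Cas9 guide RNA scaffold, so that a complete single guide RNA is transcribed. No Cas9 coding sequence is annotated, so the nuclease has to be supplied separately, for example from a Cas9-expressing cell line. Downstream, an EF-1α promoter with its intron A drives puromycin N-acetyltransferase, allowing selection of transduced cells, and a WPRE boosts expression of that transcript. These cassettes sit within a third-generation-style, self-inactivating HIV-1 transfer vector. An RSV promoter fused to a truncated 5' LTR produces the genomic RNA, followed by the Ψ packaging signal with a partial gag sequence, the RRE for Rev-dependent nuclear export, a cPPT/CTS element, and a ΔU3 3' LTR that disables LTR promoter activity after integration. An SV40 polyadenylation signal and SV40 origin lie beyond the 3' LTR.

The associated publication describes a genome-wide screen for regulators of the Parkinson's disease-linked kinase LRRK2, which suggests the plasmid serves to disrupt Bltp1 in mouse cells in that context.
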