Addgene plasmid #198490: Lenti-guide-puro mBltp1 (KIAA1109) - 2
Purpose: lentiviral stable expression of mBltp1 (KIAA1109) gRNA 2
Depositing lab: Suzanne Pfeffer. Depositing organization: Stanford University. Publication: Genome-wide screen reveals Rab12 GTPase as a critical activator of Parkinson's disease-linked LRRK2 kinase. Dhekne HS, Tonelli F, Yeshaw WM, Chiang CY, Limouse C, Jaimon E, Purlyte E, Alessi DR, Pfeffer SR. Elife. 2023 Oct 24;12:e87098. doi: 10.7554/eLife.87098. PubMed 37874635.
Backbone
  Vector backbone: lenti-guide puro
  Vector type: Mammalian Expression, Lentiviral
  Selectable markers: Puromycin
Growth in bacteria
  Bacterial resistance: Ampicillin, 100 μg/mL
  Growth temperature: 37°C
  Growth strain: NEB Stable
  Copy number: High Copy
Gene/Insert
  Gene/Insert name: mBltp1
  gRNA/shRNA sequence: GGTGAACCGCACACACCTAG
  Species: M. musculus (mouse)
  Insert size (bp): 20
  Entrez Gene: 4932438A13Rik (a.k.a. Tweek, Kiaa1109, MGC90861, 4732443H21, B830039D19Rik, D630029K19Rik, RP23-243E17.1)
  Promoter: U6
  Cloning method: Restriction Enzyme; 5′ cloning site Unknown (unknown if destroyed); 3′ cloning site Unknown (unknown if destroyed)
  Sequencing primers: 5′ gcctatttcccatgattccttc
Terms and licenses: Academic/Nonprofit Terms; Industry Terms: Not Available to Industry
Depositor comments: Please visit https://www.biorxiv.org/content/10.1101/2023.02.17.529028v1 for bioRxiv preprint.
How to cite: Lenti-guide-puro mBltp1 (KIAA1109) - 2 was a gift from Suzanne Pfeffer (Addgene plasmid # 198490 ; http://n2t.net/addgene:198490 ; RRID:Addgene_198490)
